>Addgene plasmid #57529 | mGeos-M-Homer1-N-18 | addgene full sequence | sequence record 218679 | Addgene NGS Result
TTCTTTCCTGCGTTATCCCCTGATTCTGTGGATAACCGTATTACCGCCATGCATTAGTTATTAATAGTAA
TCAATTACGGGGTCATTAGTTCATAGCCCATATATGGAGTTCCGCGTTACATAACTTACGGTAAATGGCC
CGCCTGGCTGACCGCCCAACGACCCCCGCCCATTGACGTCAATAATGACGTATGTTCCCATAGTAACGCC
AATAGGGACTTTCCATTGACGTCAATGGGTGGAGTATTTACGGTAAACTGCCCACTTGGCAGTACATCAA
GTGTATCATATGCCAAGTACGCCCCCTATTGACGTCAATGACGGTAAATGGCCCGCCTGGCATTATGCCC
AGTACATGACCTTATGGGACTTTCCTACTTGGCAGTACATCTACGTATTAGTCATCGCTATTACCATGGT
GATGCGGTTTTGGCAGTACATCAATGGGCGTGGATAGCGGTTTGACTCACGGGGATTTCCAAGTCTCCAC
CCCATTGACGTCAATGGGAGTTTGTTTTGGCACCAAAATCAACGGGACTTTCCAAAATGTCGTAACAACT
CCGCCCCATTGACGCAAATGGGCGGTAGGCGTGTACGGTGGGAGGTCTATATAAGCAGAGCTGGTTTAGT
GAACCGTCAGATCCGCTAGCGCCACCATGGGGGAACAACCTATCTTCAGCACTCGAGCTCATGTCTTCCA
GATCGACCCAAACACAAAGAAGAACTGGGTACCCACCAGCAAGCATGCAGTTACTGTGTCTTATTTCTAT
GACAGCACAAGGAATGTGTATAGGATAATCAGTTTAGACGGCTCAAAGGCAATAATAAATAGCACCATCA
CTCCAAACATGACATTTACTAAAACATCTCAAAAGTTTGGCCAATGGGCTGATAGCCGGGCAAACACTGT
TTATGGACTGGGATTCTCCTCTGAGCATCATCTCTCAAAATTTGCAGAAAAGTTTCAGGAATTTAAAGAA
GCTGCTCGGCTGGCAAAGGAGAAGTCGCAGGAGAAGATGGAACTGACCAGTACCCCTTCACAGGAATCAG
CAGGAGGAGATCTTCAGTCTCCTTTAACACCAGAAAGTATCAATGGGACAGATGATGAGAGAACACCCGA
TGTGACACAGAACTCAGAGCCAAGGGCTGAGCCAGCTCAGAATGCATTGCCATTTTCACATAGTGCCGGG
GATCGAACCCAGGGCCTCTCTCATGCTAGTTCAGCCATCAGCAAACACTGGGAGGCTGAACTAGCCACGC
TCAAGGGGAACAATGCCAAGCTCACCGCAGCGCTGCTGGAGTCCACTGCCAACGTGAAGCAGTGGAAGCA
ACAGCTGGCTGCCTACCAGGAGGAGGCAGAGCGGCTGCACAAGCGGGTCACGGAGCTGGAATGTGTTAGT
AGTCAAGCAAACGCGGTGCACAGCCACAAGACAGAGCTGAGTCAGACAGTGCAGGAGCTGGAAGAGACCC
TAAAAGTAAAGGAAGAGGAAATAGAAAGATTAAAACAAGAAATTGATAACGCCAGAGAACTTCAAGAACA
GAGGGACTCTTTGACTCAGAAACTACAGGAAGTTGAGATTCGAAATAAAGACCTGGAGGGGCAGCTGTCG
GAGCTGGAGCAGCGCCTGGAGAAGAGCCAGAGCGAGCAGGACGCTTTCCGCAGTAACCTGAAGACTCTCC
TAGAGATTCTGGACGGGAAAATATTTGAACTAACAGAATTGCGGGATAATTTGGCCAAGCTACTAGAATG
CAGCGGGTCCAGCGGTTCTAGCGGCTCCGGGAGTGGAGGGGATCCACCGGTCGCCACCATGAGTGCGATT
AAGCCAGACATGAAGATCAAACTCCGTATGGAAGGCAACGTAAACGGGCACCACTTTGTGATCGACGGAG
ATGGTACAGGCAAGCCTTTTGAGGGAAAACAGAGTATGGATCTTGAAGTCAAAGAGGGCGGACCTCTGCC
TTTTGCCTTTGATATCCTGACCACTGCATTCATGTACGGCAACAGGGTATTCGCCAAATATCCAGACAAC
ATACAAGACTATTTTAAGCAGTCGTTTCCTAAGGGGTATTCGTGGGAACGAAGCTTGACTTTCGAAGACG
GGGGCATTTGCATTGCCAGAAACGACATAACAATGGAAGGGGACACTTTCTATAATAAAGTTCGATTTTA
TGGTACCAACTTTCCCGCCAATGGTCCAGTTATGCAGAAGAAGACGCTGAAATGGGAGCCCTCCACTGAG
AAAATGTATGTGCGTGATGGAGTGCTGACGGGTGATATTCATATGGCTTTGTTGCTTGAAGGAAATGCCC
ATTACCGATGTGACTTCAGAACTACTTACAAAGCTAAGGAGAAGGGTGTCAAGTTACCAGGCTACCACTT
TGTGGACCACTGCATTGAGATTTTAAGCCATGACAAAGATTACAACAAGGTTAAGCTGTATGAGCATGCT
GTTGCTCATTCTGGATTGCCTGACAATGCCAGACGATAAGCGGCCGCGACTCTAGATCATAATCAGCCAT
ACCACATTTGTAGAGGTTTTACTTGCTTTAAAAAACCTCCCACACCTCCCCCTGAACCTGAAACATAAAA
TGAATGCAATTGTTGTTGTTAACTTGTTTATTGCAGCTTATAATGGTTACAAATAAAGCAATAGCATCAC
AAATTTCACAAATAAAGCATTTTTTTCACTGCATTCTAGTTGTGGTTTGTCCAAACTCATCAATGTATCT
TAAGGCGTAAATTGTAAGCGTTAATATTTTGTTAAAATTCGCGTTAAATTTTTGTTAAATCAGCTCATTT
TTTAACCAATAGGCCGAAATCGGCAAAATCCCTTATAAATCAAAAGAATAGACCGAGATAGGGT
[37 nt withheld, positions 2865-2901]
AAAGAACGTGGACTCCAACGTCAAAGG
[49 nt withheld, positions 2929-2977]
T
[91 nt withheld, positions 2979-3069]
G
[124 nt withheld, positions 3071-3194]
CAGGTGGCACTTTTCGGGGAAATGTGCGCGGAACCCCTATTTGTTTATTTTTCTAAATACATTCAAATAT
GTATCCGCTCATGAGACAATAACCCTGATAAATGCTTCAATAATATTGAAAAAGGAAGAGTCCTGAGGCG
GAAAGAACCAGCTGTGGAATGTGTGTCAGTTAGGGTGTGGAAAGTCCCCAGGCTCCCCAGCAGGCAGAAG
TATGCAAAGCATGCATCTCAATTAGTCAGCAACCAGGTGTGGAAAGTCCCCAGGCTCCCCAGCAGGCAGA
AGTATGCAAAGCATGCATCTCAATTAGTCAGCAACCATAGTCCCGCCCCTAACTCCGCCCATCCCGCCCC
TAACTCCGCCCAGTTCCGCCCATTCTCCGCCCCATGGCTGACTAATTTTTTTTATTTATGCAGAGGCCGA
GGCCGCCTCGGCCTCTGAGCTATTCCAGAAGTAGTGAGGAGGCTTTTTTGGAGGCCTAGGCTTTTGCAAA
GATCGATCAAGAGACAGGATGAGGATCGTTTCGCATGATTGAACAAGATGGATTGCACGCAGGTTCTCCG
GCCGCTTGGGTGGAGAGGCTATTCGGCTATGACTGGGCACAACAGACAATCGGCTGCTCTGATGCCGCCG
TGTTCCGGCTGTCAGCGCAGGGGCGCCCGGTTCTTTTTGTCAAGACCGACCTGTCCGGTGCCCTGAATGA
ACTGCAAGACGAGGCAGCGCGGCTATCGTGGCTGGCCACGACGGGCGTTCCTTGCGCAGCTGTGCTCGAC
GTTGTCACTGAAGCGGGAAGGGACTGGCTGCTATTGGGCGAAGTGCCGGGGCAGGATCTCCTGTCATCTC
ACCTTGCTCCTGCCGAGAAAGTATCCATCATGGCTGATGCAATGCGGCGGCTGCATACGCTTGATCCGGC
TACCTGCCCATTCGACCACCAAGCGAAACATCGCATCGAGCGAGCACGTACTCGGATGGAAGCCGGTCTT
GTCGATCAGGATGATCTGGACGAAGAGCATCAGGGGCTCGCGCCAGCCGAACTGTTCGCCAGGCTCAAGG
CGAGCATGCCCGACGGCGAGGATCTCGTCGTGACCCATGGCGATGCCTGCTTGCCGAATATCATGGTGGA
AAATGGCCGCTTTTCTGGATTCATCGACTGTGGCCGGCTGGGTGTGGCGGACCGCTATCAGGACATAGCG
TTGGCTACCCGTGATATTGCTGAAGAGCTTGGCGGCGAATGGGCTGACCGCTTCCTCGTGCTTTACGGTA
TCGCCGCTCCCGATTCGCAGCGCATCGCCTTCTATCGCCTTCTTGACGAGTTCTTCTGAGCGGGACTCTG
GGGTTCGAAATGACCGACCAAGCGACGCCCAACCTGCCATCACGAGATTTCGATTCCACCGCCGCCTTCT
ATGAAAGGTTGGGCTTCGGAATCGTTTTCCGGGACGCCGGCTGGATGATCCTCCAGCGCGGGGATCTCAT
GCTGGAGTTCTTCGCCCACCCTAGGGGGAGGCTAACTGAAACACGGAAGGAGACAATACCGGAAGGAACC
CGCGCTATGACGGCAATAAAAAGACAGAATAAAACGCACGGTGTTGGGTCGTTTGTTCATAAACGCGGGG
TTCGGTCCCAGGGCTGGCACTCTGTCGATACCCCACCGAGACCCCATTGGGGCCAATACGCCCGCGTTTC
TTCCTTTTCCCCACCCCACCCCCCAAGTTCGGGTGAAGGCCCAGGGCTCGCAGCCAACGTCGGGGCGGCA
GGCCCTGCCATAGCCTCAGGTTACTCATATATACTTTAGATTGATTTAAAACTTCATTTTTAATTTAAAA
GGATCTAGGTGAAGATCCTTTTTGATAATCTCATGACCAAAATCCCTTAACGTGAGTTTTCGTTCCACTG
AGCGTCAGACCCCGTAGAAAAGATCAAAGGATCTTCTTGAGATCCTTTTTTTCTGCGCGTAATCTGCTGC
TTGCAAACAAAAAAACCACCGCTACCAGCGGTGGTTTGTTTGCCGGATCAAGAGCTACCAACTCTTTTTC
CGAAGGTAACTGGCTTCAGCAGAGCGCAGATACCAAATACTGTTCTTCTAGTGTAGCCGTAGTTAGGCCA
CCACTTCAAGAACTCTGTAGCACCGCCTACATACCTCGCTCTGCTAATCCTGTTACCAGTGGCTGCTGCC
AGTGGCGATAAGTCGTGTCTTACCGGGTTGGACTCAAGACGATAGTTACCGGATAAGGCGCAGCGGTCGG
GCTGAACGGGGGGTTCGTGCACACAGCCCAGCTTGGAGCGAACGACCTACACCGAACTGAGATACCTACA
GCGTGAGCTATGAGAAAGCGCCACGCTTCCCGAAGGGAGAAAGGCGGACAGGTATCCGGTAAGCGGCAGG
GTCGGAACAGGAGAGCGCACGAGGGAGCTTCCAGGGGGAAACGCCTGGTATCTTTATAGTCCTGTCGGGT
TTCGCCACCTCTGACTTGAGCGTCGATTTTTGTGATGCTCGTCAGGGGGGCGGAGCCTATGGAAAAACGC
CAGCAACGCGGCCTTTTTACGGTTCCTGGCCTTTTGCTGGCCTTTTGCTCACATG
Features (pLannotate 1.2.2; 15 found; start..end, strand, type, name):
      1..47      +  rep_origin     RSF ori (fragment): Plasmids containing the RSF 1030 origin of replication can be propagated in E. coli cells that contain additional plasmids with compatible origins.
    115..418     +  enhancer       CMV enhancer: human cytomegalovirus immediate early enhancer
    419..622     +  promoter       CMV promoter: human cytomegalovirus (CMV) immediate early promoter
    657..1754    +  CDS            Homer1: HOME1_RAT - Also known as Homer, Vesl. Experimental evidence at protein level: Swiss-Prot protein existence level 1. Postsynaptic density scaffolding protein. Binds and cross- links cytoplasmic regions of GRM1, GRM5, ITPR1, DNM3, RYR1, RYR2, SHANK1 and SHANK3. By physically linking GRM1 and GRM5 with ER- associated ITPR1 receptors, it aids the coupling of surface receptors to intracellular calcium release. May also couple GRM1 to PI3 kinase through its interaction with AGAP2. Differentially regulates the functions of the calcium activated channel ryanodine receptors RYR1 and RYR2. Isoform 1 de
   1809..2486    +  CDS            mGeos-M: mGeos-M is a photoswitchable green fluorescent protein published in 2012, derived from Lobophyllia hemprichii. It has low acid sensitivity.
   2505..2588    +  CDS            large T antigen (fragment): large T antigen from SV40 (simian virus 40)
   2611..2732    +  polyA_signal   SV40 poly(A) signal: SV40 polyadenylation signal
   2766..3194    -  rep_origin     f1 ori (sequence partly withheld): f1 bacteriophage origin of replication; arrow indicates direction of (+) strand synthesis
   3221..3325    +  promoter       AmpR promoter: bla
   3327..3684    +  promoter       SV40 promoter: SV40 enhancer and early promoter
   3719..4513    +  CDS            NeoR/KanR: aminoglycoside phosphotransferase from Tn5; aph(3')-II (or nptII); confers resistance to neomycin, kanamycin, and G418 (Geneticin®)
   4534..4686    +  CDS            ble (fragment): BLE_KLEPN - Experimental evidence at protein level: Swiss-Prot protein existence level 1. Binding protein with a strong affinity to the bleomycin family of antibiotics. Binds to CL990; an antimitotic-antibiotic compound. From Klebsiella pneumoniae.
   4745..4792    +  polyA_signal   HSV TK poly(A) signal: herpes simplex virus thymidine kinase polyadenylation signal (Cole and Stacy, 1985)
   4883..4899    -  polyA_signal   bGH poly(A) signal (fragment): bovine growth hormone polyadenylation signal
   5121..5709    +  rep_origin     ori: high-copy-number ColE1/pMB1/pBR322/pUC origin of replication
