[The description below was written by a language model from this plasmid's Addgene catalogue record and pLannotate feature annotations shown in this document.]
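Description:
mGeos-M-Homer1-N-18 is a mammalian expression plasmid built on the mGeos-M-N1 backbone, an N1-style fusion vector in which a gene of interest is placed upstream of a fluorescent protein. The sequenced record is 5,769 nt. It is maintained in E. coli at high copy through a ColE1/pUC-type origin and selected with kanamycin. The same Tn5 aminoglycoside phosphotransferase gene (NeoR/KanR) sits behind tandem bacterial (AmpR/bla) and SV40 early promoters and is followed by an HSV TK polyadenylation signal, so it also allows G418 selection of transfected mammalian cells. An f1 origin is present as well. Several short annotations (RSF ori, large T antigen, ble and bGH poly(A) fragments) are partial matches that most likely reflect backbone remnants rather than functional parts.

The payload is the rat Homer1 coding sequence, driven by the human CMV immediate-early enhancer and promoter and terminated by the SV40 poly(A) signal. Homer1 is joined at its C terminus to mGeos-M. The gap between the two annotated coding regions and the "18" in the name are consistent with a short linker, probably 18 residues, although the record does not spell this out. Homer1 is a postsynaptic density scaffolding protein that links metabotropic glutamate receptors, Shank proteins and intracellular calcium-release channels. mGeos-M is a photoswitchable green fluorescent protein derived from Lobophyllia hemprichii. The catalogue lists excitation at 503 / 569 nm and emission at 514 / 581 nm, and classes the fusion as a membrane adaptor localization marker. The construct therefore serves to label Homer1-containing structures in transfected cells for fluorescence imaging. Photoswitchable tags of this kind are typically used for super-resolution localization microscopy.
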