Addgene plasmid #57529: mGeos-M-Homer1-N-18
Purpose: Localization: Membrane Adaptor, Excitation: 503 / 569, Emission: 514 / 581
Depositing lab: Michael Davidson. Depositing organization: Florida State University, Tallahassee.
Backbone
  Vector backbone: mGeos-M-N1
  Backbone size w/o insert (bp): 4750
  Vector type: Mammalian Expression
  Selectable markers: Neomycin (select with G418)
Growth in bacteria
  Bacterial resistance: Kanamycin, 50 μg/mL
  Growth temperature: 37°C
  Growth strain: DH5alpha
  Copy number: High Copy
Gene/Insert
  Gene/Insert name: Homer1 (alt name: NM_031707.1)
  Species: R. norvegicus (rat)
  Entrez Gene: Homer1 (a.k.a. HOMER1F, Vesl-1)
  Promoter: CMV
  Tag / fusion protein: mGeos-M (C terminal on backbone)
  Cloning method: Unknown
  Sequencing primers: 5′ CMV-F; 3′ SV40pA-R
Terms and licenses: Academic/Nonprofit Terms; Industry Terms
Depositor comments: . Excitation = 503 / 569; Emission = 514 / 581
How to cite: mGeos-M-Homer1-N-18 was a gift from Michael Davidson (Addgene plasmid # 57529 ; http://n2t.net/addgene:57529 ; RRID:Addgene_57529)
