>Addgene plasmid #57529 | mGeos-M-Homer1-N-18 | depositor partial sequence | sequence record 88671 | insert sequence
TGACGTCAGATCCGCTAGCGCCACCATGGGGGAACAACCTATCTTCAGCACTCGAGCTCATGTCTTCCAG
ATCGACCCAAACACAAAGAAGAACTGGGTACCCACCAGCAAGCATGCAGTTACTGTGTCTTATTTCTATG
ACAGCACAAGGAATGTGTATAGGATAATCAGTTTAGACGGCTCAAAGGCAATAATAAATAGCACCATCAC
TCCAAACATGACATTTACTAAAACATCTCAAAAGTTTGGCCAATGGGCTGATAGCCGGGCAAACACTGTT
TATGGACTGGGATTCTCCTCTGAGCATCATCTCTCAAAATTTGCAGAAAAGTTTCAGGAATTTAAAGAAG
CTGCTCGGCTGGCAAAGGAGAAGTCGCAGGAGAAGATGGAACTGACCAGTACCCCTTCACAGGAATCAGC
AGGAGGAGATCTTCAGTCTCCTTTAACACCAGAAAGTATCAATGGGACAGATGATGAGAGAACACCCGAT
GTGACACAGAACTCAGAGCCAAGGGCTGAGCCAGCTCAGAATGCATTGCCATTTTCACATAGTGCCGGGG
ATCGAACCCAGGGCCTCTCTCATGCTAGTTCAGCCATCAGCAAACACTGGGAGGCTGAACTAGCCACGCT
CAAGGGGAACAATGCCAAGCTCACCGCAGCGCTGCTGGAGTCCACTGCCAACGTGAAGCAGTGGAAGCAA
CAGCTGGCTGCCTACCAGGAGGAGGCAGAGCGGCTGCACAAGCGGGTCACGGAGCTGGAATGTGTTAGTA
GTCAAGCAAACGCGGTGCACAGCCACAAGACAGAGCTGAGTCAGACAGTGCAGGAGCTGGAAGAGACCCT
AAAAGTAAAGGAAGAGGAAATAGAAAGATTAAAACAAGAAATTGATAACGCCAGAGAACTTCAAGAACAG
AGGGACTCTTTGACTCAGAAACTACAGGAAGTTGAGATTCGAAATAAAGACCTGGAGGGGCAGCTGTCGG
AGCTGGAGCAGCGCCTGGAGAAGAGCCAGAGCGAGCAGGACGCTTTCCGCAGTAACCTGAAGACTCTCCT
AGAGATTCTGGACGGGAAAATATTTGAACTAACAGAATTGCGGGATAATTTGGCCAAGCTACTAGAATGC
AGCGGGTCCAGCGGTTCTAGCGGCTCCGGGAGTGGAGGGGATCCACCGGTCGCCACCATGAGTGCGATTA
AGCCAGACATGAAGATCAAACTCCGTATGGAAGGCAACGTAAACGGGCACCACTTTGTGATCGACGGAGA
TGGTACAGGCAAGCCTTTTGAGGGAAAACAGAGTATGGATCTTGAAGTCAAAGAGGGCGGACCTCTGCCT
TTTGCCTTTGATATCCTGACCACTGCATTCATGTACGGCAACAGGGTATTCGCCAAATATCCAGACAACA
TACAAGACTATTTTAAGCAGTCGTTTCCTAAGGGGTATTCGTGGGAACGAAGCTTGACTTTCGAAGACGG
GGGCATTTGCATTGCCAGAAACGACATAACAATGGAAGGGGACACTTTCTATAATAAAGTTCGATTTTAT
GGTACCAACTTTCCCGCCAATGGTCCAGTTATGCAGAAGAAGACGCTGAAATGGGAGCCCTCCACTGAGA
AAATGTATGTGCGTGATGGAGTGCTGACGGGTGATATTCATATGGCTTTGTTGCTTGAAGGAAATGCCCA
TTACCGATGTGACTTCAGAACTACTTACAAAGCTAAGGAGAAGGGTGTCAAGTTACCAGGCTACCACTTT
GTGGACCACTGCATTGAGATTTTAAGCCATGACAAAGATTACAACAAGGTTAAGCTGTATGAGCATGCTG
TTGCTCATTCTGGATTGCCTGACAATGCCAGACGATAAGCGGCCGCGACTCTAGATCATAATCAGCCATA
CCACATGTAGA
